>Addgene plasmid #105811 | pKK-RNAi-nucEGFPmiR-TEV-FLAG | depositor full sequence | sequence record 200369 | pKK-RNAi-nucEGFPmiR-TEV-FLAG sequence 6601 bps
GACGGATCGGGAGATCCGCTGTGGAATGTGTGTCAGTTAGGGTGTGGAAAGTCCCCAGGCTCCCCAGCAG
GCAGAAGTATGCAAAGCATGCATCTCAATTAGTCAGCAACCAGGTGTGGAAAGTCCCCAGGCTCCCCAGC
AGGCAGAAGTATGCAAAGCATGCATCTCAATTAGTCAGCAACCATAGTCCCGCCCCTAACTCCGCCCATC
CCGCCCCTAACTCCGCCCAGTTCCGCCCATTCTCCGCTCCATCGTTCAGATCCTTATCGATGCTATGGCA
GGGCCTGCCGCCCCGACGTTGGCTGCGAGCCCTGGGCCTTCACCCGAACTTGGGGGGTGGGGTGGGGAAA
AGGAAGAAACGCGGGCGTATTGGCCCCAATGGGGTCACGGTGGGGTATCGACAGAGTGCCAGCCCTGGGA
CCGAACCCCGCGTTTATGAACAAACGACCCAACACCCGTGCGTTTTATTCTGTCTTTTTATTGCCGTCAT
AGCGCGGGTTCCTTCCGGTATTGTCTCCTTCCGTGTTTCAGTTAGCCTCCCCCATCAGCGAACCGCGGGC
CCTCTAGATCACTAGATATGACGCGTGCGGCCGCAGATCTGGGCCATTTGTTCCATGTGAGTGCTAGTAA
CAGGCCTTGTGTCCTGAAATGTACTGCGTGGAGACGTCAGTCAGTGGCCAAAACGTCTCCACGCGCAGTA
CATTTCAGCATACAGCCTTCAGCAAGCCTCCAGGATCTGGGCCATTTGTTCCATGTGAGTGCTAGTAACA
GGCCTTGTGTCCTGAAATGTACTGCGTGGAGACGTCAGTCAGTGGCCAAAACGTCTCCACGCGCAGTACA
TTTCAGCATACAGCCTTCAGCAAGCCTCCAGGATCTGGGCCATTTGTTCCATGTGAGTGCTAGTAACAGG
CCTTGTGTCCTGAAATGTACTGCGTGGAGACGTCAGTCAGTGGCCAAAACGTCTCCACGCGCAGTACATT
TCAGCATACAGCCTTCAGCAAGCCTCCAGGATCACTTAAGACTAGCGCTCCAATTGCACTACCTCCTCTT
ACTACACCTTGCGTTTCTTCTTTGGGTCGACCTTTCTCTTCTTTTTAGGGTCCACCTTCCGCTTTTTCTT
GGGGTCTGCTGCGGCCTTGTACAGCTCGTCCATGCCGAGAGTGATCCCGGCGGCGGTCACGAACTCCAGC
AGGACCATGTGATCGCGCTTCTCGTTGGGGTCTTTGCTCAGGGCGGACTGGGTGCTCAGGTAGTGGTTGT
CGGGCAGCAGCACGGGGCCGTCGCCGATGGGGGTGTTCTGCTGGTAGTGGTCGGCGAGCTGCACGCTGCC
GTCCTCGATGTTGTGGCGGATCTTGAAGTTCACCTTGATGCCGTTCTTCTGCTTGTCGGCCATGATATAG
ACGTTGTGGCTGTTGTAGTTGTACTCCAGCTTGTGCCCCAGGATGTTGCCGTCCTCCTTGAAGTCGATGC
CCTTCAGCTCGATGCGGTTCACCAGGGTGTCGCCCTCGAACTTCACCTCGGCGCGGGTCTTGTAGTTGCC
GTCGTCCTTGAAGAAGATGGTGCGCTCCTGGACGTAGCCTTCGGGCATGGCGGACTTGAAGAAGTCGTGC
TGCTTCATGTGGTCGGGGTAGCGGCTGAAGCACTGCACGCCGTAGGTCAGGGTGGTCACGAGGGTGGGCC
AGGGCACGGGCAGCTTGCCGGTGGTGCAGATGAACTTCAGGGTCAGCTTGCCGTAGGTGGCATCGCCCTC
GCCCTCGCCGGACACGCTGAACTTGTGGCCGTTTACGTCGCCGTCCAGCTCGACCAGGATGGGCACCACC
CCGGTGAACAGCTCCTCGCCCTTGCTCACCATGGTCCTAGGACGATCTCTATCACTGATAGGGAGATCTC
TATCACTGATAGGGAGAGCTCTGCTTATATAGACCTCCCACCGTACACGCCTACCGCCCATTTGCGTCAA
TGGGGCGGAGTTGTTACGACATTTTGGAAAGTCCCGTTGATTTTGGTGCCAAAACAAACTCCCATTGACG
TCAATGGGGTGGAGACTTGGAAATCCCCGTGAGTCAAACCGCTATCCACGCCCATTGATGTACTGCCAAA
ACCGCATCACCATGGTAATAGCGATGACTAATACGTAGATGTACTGCCAAGTAGGAAAGTCCCATAAGGT
CATGTACTGGGCATAATGCCAGGCGGGCCATTTACCGTCATTGACGTCAATAGGGGGCGTACTTGGCATA
TGATACACTTGATGTACTCTAGAAAAATGTCGTAACAACTCCGCCCCATTGACGCAAATGGGCGGTAGGC
GTGTACGGTGGGAGGTCTATATAAGCAGAGCTCTCCCTATCAGTGATAGAGATCTCCCTATCAGTGATAG
AGATCGTCAAGCTTGGTACCGAGCTCGGATCCGAAAACCTGTACTTCCAAGGAACCGGTGGTCACCTGTA
CAATCGATCCTGCAGGAGCTAGCGAGAATTTGTATTTTCAGGGTGATATCGATTACAAGGATGACGACGA
TAAGTAGCTCGAGGTTTAAACCCGCTGATCAGCCTCGACTGTGCCTTCTAGTTGCCAGCCATCTGTTGTT
TGCCCCTCCCCCGTGCCTTCCTTGACCCTGGAAGGTGCCACTCCCACTGTCCTTTCCTAATAAAATGAGG
AAATTGCATCGCATTGTCTGAGTAGGTGTCATTCTATTCTGGGGGGTGGGGTGGGGCAGGACAGCAAGGG
GGAGGATTGGGAAGACAATAGCAGGCATGCTGGGGATGCGGTGGGCTCTATGGCTTCTGAGGCGGAAAGA
ACCAGCTGGGGCTCTAGGGGGTATCCCC
[124 nt withheld, positions 2829-2952]
C
[91 nt withheld, positions 2954-3044]
AGGGTGATGGTTCACGTACCTAGAAGTTCCTATTCCGAAGTTCCTATTCTCTAGAAAGTATAGGAACTTC
CTTGGCCAAAAAGCCTGAACTCACCGCGACGTCTGTCGAGAAGTTTCTGATCGAAAAGTTCGACAGCGTC
TCCGACCTGATGCAGCTCTCGGAGGGCGAAGAATCTCGTGCTTTCAGCTTCGATGTAGGAGGGCGTGGAT
ATGTCCTGCGGGTAAATAGCTGCGCCGATGGTTTCTACAAAGATCGTTATGTTTATCGGCACTTTGCATC
GGCCGCGCTCCCGATTCCGGAAGTGCTTGACATTGGGGAATTCAGCGAGAGCCTGACCTATTGCATCTCC
CGCCGTGCACAGGGTGTCACGTTGCAAGACCTGCCTGAAACCGAACTGCCCGCTGTTCTGCAGCCGGTCG
CGGAGGCCATGGATGCGATCGCTGCGGCCGATCTTAGCCAGACGAGCGGGTTCGGCCCATTCGGACCGCA
AGGAATCGGTCAATACACTACATGGCGTGATTTCATATGCGCGATTGCTGATCCCCATGTGTATCACTGG
CAAACTGTGATGGACGACACCGTCAGTGCGTCCGTCGCGCAGGCTCTCGATGAGCTGATGCTTTGGGCCG
AGGACTGCCCCGAAGTCCGGCACCTCGTGCACGCGGATTTCGGCTCCAACAATGTCCTGACGGACAATGG
CCGCATAACAGCGGTCATTGACTGGAGCGAGGCGATGTTCGGGGATTCCCAATACGAGGTCGCCAACATC
TTCTTCTGGAGGCCGTGGTTGGCTTGTATGGAGCAGCAGACGCGCTACTTCGAGCGGAGGCATCCGGAGC
TTGCAGGATCGCCGCGGCTCCGGGCGTATATGCTCCGCATTGGTCTTGACCAACTCTATCAGAGCTTGGT
TGACGGCAATTTCGATGATGCAGCTTGGGCGCAGGGTCGATGCGACGCAATCGTCCGATCCGGAGCCGGG
ACTGTCGGGCGTACACAAATCGCCCGCAGAAGCGCGGCCGTCTGGACCGATGGCTGTGTAGAAGTACTCG
CCGATAGTGGAAACCGACGCCCCAGCACTCGTCCGAGGGCAAAGGAATAGCACGTACTACGAGATTTCGA
TTCCACCGCCGCCTTCTATGAAAGGTTGGGCTTCGGAATCGTTTTCCGGGACGCCGGCTGGATGATCCTC
CAGCGCGGGGATCTCATGCTGGAGTTCTTCGCCCACCCCAACTTGTTTATTGCAGCTTATAATGGTTACA
AATAAAGCAATAGCATCACAAATTTCACAAATAAAGCATTTTTTTCACTGCATTCTAGTTGTGGTTTGTC
CAAACTCATCAATGTATCTTATCATGTCTGTATACCGTCGACCTCTAGCTAGAGCTTGGCGTAATCATGG
TCATAGCTGTTTCCTGTGTGAAATTGTTATCCGCTCACAATTCCACACAACATACGAGCCGGAAGCATAA
AGTGTAAAGCCTGGGGTGCCTAATGAGTGAGCTAACTCACATTAATTGCGTTGCGCTCACTGCCCGCTTT
CCAGTCGGGAAACCTGTCGTGCCAGCTGCATTAATGAATCGGCCAACGCGCGGGGAGAGGCGGTTTGCGT
ATTGGGCGCTCTTCCGCTTCCTCGCTCACTGACTCGCTGCGCTCGGTCGTTCGGCTGCGGCGAGCGGTAT
CAGCTCACTCAAAGGCGGTAATACGGTTATCCACAGAATCAGGGGATAACGCAGGAAAGAACATGTGAGC
AAAAGGCCAGCAAAAGGCCAGGAACCGTAAAAAGGCCGCGTTGCTGGCGTTTTTCCATAGGCTCCGCCCC
CCTGACGAGCATCACAAAAATCGACGCTCAAGTCAGAGGTGGCGAAACCCGACAGGACTATAAAGATACC
AGGCGTTTCCCCCTGGAAGCTCCCTCGTGCGCTCTCCTGTTCCGACCCTGCCGCTTACCGGATACCTGTC
CGCCTTTCTCCCTTCGGGAAGCGTGGCGCTTTCTCATAGCTCACGCTGTAGGTATCTCAGTTCGGTGTAG
GTCGTTCGCTCCAAGCTGGGCTGTGTGCACGAACCCCCCGTTCAGCCCGACCGCTGCGCCTTATCCGGTA
ACTATCGTCTTGAGTCCAACCCGGTAAGACACGACTTATCGCCACTGGCAGCAGCCACTGGTAACAGGAT
TAGCAGAGCGAGGTATGTAGGCGGTGCTACAGAGTTCTTGAAGTGGTGGCCTAACTACGGCTACACTAGA
AGAACAGTATTTGGTATCTGCGCTCTGCTGAAGCCAGTTACCTTCGGAAAAAGAGTTGGTAGCTCTTGAT
CCGGCAAACAAACCACCGCTGGTAGCGGTGGTTTTTTTGTTTGCAAGCAGCAGATTACGCGCAGAAAAAA
AGGATCTCAAGAAGATCCTTTGATCTTTTCTACGGGGTCTGACGCTCAGTGGAACGAAAACTCACGTTAA
GGGATTTTGGTCATGAGATTATCAAAAAGGATCTTCACCTAGATCCTTTTAAATTAAAAATGAAGTTTTA
AATCAATCTAAAGTATATATGAGTAAACTTGGTCTGACAGTTACCAATGCTTAATCAGTGAGGCACCTAT
CTCAGCGATCTGTCTATTTCGTTCATCCATAGTTGCCTGACTCCCCGTCGTGTAGATAACTACGATACGG
GAGGGCTTACCATCTGGCCCCAGTGCTGCAATGATACCGCGAGACCCACGCTCACCGGCTCCAGATTTAT
CAGCAATAAACCAGCCAGCCGGAAGGGCCGAGCGCAGAAGTGGTCCTGCAACTTTATCCGCCTCCATCCA
GTCTATTAATTGTTGCCGGGAAGCTAGAGTAAGTAGTTCGCCAGTTAATAGTTTGCGCAACGTTGTTGCC
ATTGCTACAGGCATCGTGGTGTCACGCTCGTCGTTTGGTATGGCTTCATTCAGCTCCGGTTCCCAACGAT
CAAGGCGAGTTACATGATCCCCCATGTTGTGCAAAAAAGCGGTTAGCTCCTTCGGTCCTCCGATCGTTGT
CAGAAGTAAGTTGGCCGCAGTGTTATCACTCATGGTTATGGCAGCACTGCATAATTCTCTTACTGTCATG
CCATCCGTAAGATGCTTTTCTGTGACTGGTGAGTACTCAACCAAGTCATTCTGAGAATAGTGTATGCGGC
GACCGAGTTGCTCTTGCCCGGCGTCAATACGGGATAATACCGCGCCACATAGCAGAACTTTAAAAGTGCT
CATCATTGGAAAACGTTCTTCGGGGCGAAAACTCTCAAGGATCTTACCGCTGTTGAGATCCAGTTCGATG
TAACCCACTCGTGCACCCAACTGATCTTCAGCATCTTTTACTTTCACCAGCGTTTCTGGGTGAGCAAAAA
CAGGAAGGCAAAATGCCGCAAAAAAGGGAATAAGGGCGACACGGAAATGTTGAATACTCATACTCTTCCT
TTTTCAATATTATTGAAGCATTTATCAGGGTTATTGTCTCATGAGCGGATACATATTTGAATGTATTTAG
AAAAATAAACAAATAGGGGTTCCGCGCACATTTCCCCGAAAAGTGCCACCTGACGTC
Features (pLannotate 1.2.2; 34 found; start..end, strand, type, name):
     18..252     +  promoter       SV40 promoter (fragment): SV40 enhancer and early promoter
    331..347     +  polyA_signal   bGH poly(A) signal (fragment): bovine growth hormone polyadenylation signal
    438..486     -  polyA_signal   HSV TK poly(A) signal: herpes simplex virus thymidine kinase polyadenylation signal (Cole and Stacy, 1985)
    602..643     -  ncRNA          3' miR-155: sequence downstream of the precursor of mouse miR-155 microRNA (Uva et al., 2013) miRNA
    707..733     -  ncRNA          5' miR-155: sequence upstream of the precursor of mouse miR-155 microRNA (Uva et al., 2013) miRNA
    740..781     -  ncRNA          3' miR-155: sequence downstream of the precursor of mouse miR-155 microRNA (Uva et al., 2013) miRNA
    845..871     -  ncRNA          5' miR-155: sequence upstream of the precursor of mouse miR-155 microRNA (Uva et al., 2013) miRNA
    878..919     -  ncRNA          3' miR-155: sequence downstream of the precursor of mouse miR-155 microRNA (Uva et al., 2013) miRNA
    983..1009    -  ncRNA          5' miR-155: sequence upstream of the precursor of mouse miR-155 microRNA (Uva et al., 2013) miRNA
   1080..1096    -  CDS            SV40 NLS (fragment): nuclear localization signal of SV40 (simian virus 40) large T antigen
   1136..1852    -  CDS            EGFP: EGFP is a basic (constitutively fluorescent) green fluorescent protein published in 1996, derived from Aequorea victoria. It is reported to be a rapidly-maturing weak dimer with moderate acid sensitivity.
   1865..1884    -  promoter       PLtetO-1 promoter (fragment): modified phage lambda PL promoter with tet operator sites (Lutz and Bujard, 1997)
   1886..1905    -  promoter       PLtetO-1 promoter (fragment): modified phage lambda PL promoter with tet operator sites (Lutz and Bujard, 1997)
   1907..2110    -  promoter       CMV promoter: human cytomegalovirus (CMV) immediate early promoter
   2111..2258    -  enhancer       CMV enhancer (fragment): human cytomegalovirus immediate early enhancer; contains an 18-bp deletion relative to the standard CMV enhancer
   2291..2342    +  promoter       CMVd2 promoter: truncated human cytomegalovirus (CMV) immediate early promoter that yields moderately reduced expression relative to the full-length promoter
   2344..2363    +  promoter       PLtetO-1 promoter (fragment): modified phage lambda PL promoter with tet operator sites (Lutz and Bujard, 1997)
   2365..2384    +  promoter       PLtetO-1 promoter (fragment): modified phage lambda PL promoter with tet operator sites (Lutz and Bujard, 1997)
   2413..2429    +  CDS            TEV site (fragment): tobacco etch virus (TEV) protease recognition and cleavage site
   2498..2524    +  CDS            3xFLAG (fragment): three tandem FLAG® epitope tags
   2559..2783    +  polyA_signal   bGH poly(A) signal: bovine growth hormone polyadenylation signal
   2787..2808    +  promoter       SV40 promoter (fragment): SV40 enhancer and early promoter
   2829..3062    +  rep_origin     f1 ori (fragment) (sequence partly withheld): f1 bacteriophage origin of replication; arrow indicates direction of (+) strand synthesis
   3067..3114    +  protein_bind   FRT: FLP-mediated recombination occurs in the 8-bp core sequence TCTAGAAA (Turan and Bode, 2011). FLP recombinase from the Saccharomyces cerevisiae 2μ plasmid
   3122..4144    +  CDS            HygR: aminoglycoside phosphotransferase from E. coli; aph(4)-Ia; confers resistance to hygromycin
   4154..4279    +  CDS            ble (fragment): BLE_KLEPN - Experimental evidence at protein level: Swiss-Prot protein existence level 1. Binding protein with a strong affinity to the bleomycin family of antibiotics. Binds to CL990; an antimitotic-antibiotic compound. From Klebsiella pneumoniae.
   4274..4395    +  polyA_signal   SV40 poly(A) signal: SV40 polyadenylation signal
   4468..4484    -  protein_bind   lac operator: The lac repressor binds to the lac operator to inhibit transcription in E. coli. This inhibition can be relieved by adding lactose or isopropyl-β-D-thiogalactopyranoside (IPTG). lac repressor encoded by lacI
   4492..4522    -  promoter       lac promoter: promoter for the E. coli lac operon
   4537..4558    -  protein_bind   CAP binding site: CAP binding activates transcription in the presence of cAMP. E. coli catabolite activator protein
   4571..4663    -  CDS            lacI (fragment): lac repressor; lacI; The lac repressor binds to the lac operator to inhibit transcription in E. coli. This inhibition can be relieved by adding lactose or isopropyl-β-D-thiogalactopyranoside (IPTG).
   4846..5434    -  rep_origin     ori: high-copy-number ColE1/pMB1/pBR322/pUC origin of replication
   5605..6465    -  CDS            AmpR: β-lactamase; bla; confers resistance to ampicillin, carbenicillin, and related antibiotics
   6466..6570    -  promoter       AmpR promoter: bla
