>Addgene plasmid #105811 | pKK-RNAi-nucEGFPmiR-TEV-FLAG | addgene full sequence | sequence record 204856 | Addgene NGS Result
TCGGGAGATCCGCTGTGGAATGTGTGTCAGTTAGGGTGTGGAAAGTCCCCAGGCTCCCCAGCAGGCAGAA
GTATGCAAAGCATGCATCTCAATTAGTCAGCAACCAGGTGTGGAAAGTCCCCAGGCTCCCCAGCAGGCAG
AAGTATGCAAAGCATGCATCTCAATTAGTCAGCAACCATAGTCCCGCCCCTAACTCCGCCCATCCCGCCC
CTAACTCCGCCCAGTTCCGCCCATTCTCCGCTCCATCGTTCAGATCCTTATCGATGCTATGGCAGGGCCT
GCCGCCCCGACGTTGGCTGCGAGCCCTGGGCCTTCACCCGAACTTGGGGGGTGGGGTGGGGAAAAGGAAG
AAACGCGGGCGTATTGGCCCCAATGGGGTCACGGTGGGGTATCGACAGAGTGCCAGCCCTGGGACCGAAC
CCCGCGTTTATGAACAAACGACCCAACACCCGTGCGTTTTATTCTGTCTTTTTATTGCCGTCATAGCGCG
GGTTCCTTCCGGTATTGTCTCCTTCCGTGTTTCAGTTAGCCTCCCCCATCAGCGAACCGCGGGCCCTCTA
GATCACTAGATATGACGCGTGCGGCCGCAGATCTGGGCCATTTGTTCCATGTGAGTGCTAGTAACAGGCC
TTGTGTCCTGAAATGTACTGCGTGGAGACGTCAGTCAGTGGCCAAAACGTCTCCACGCGCAGTACATTTC
AGCATACAGCCTTCAGCAAGCCTCCAGGATCTGGGCCATTTGTTCCATGTGAGTGCTAGTAACAGGCCTT
GTGTCCTGAAATGTACTGCGTGGAGACGTCAGTCAGTGGCCAAAACGTCTCCACGCGCAGTACATTTCAG
CATACAGCCTTCAGCAAGCCTCCAGGATCTGGGCCATTTGTTCCATGTGAGTGCTAGTAACAGGCCTTGT
GTCCTGAAATGTACTGCGTGGAGACGTCAGTCAGTGGCCAAAACGTCTCCACGCGCAGTACATTTCAGCA
TACAGCCTTCAGCAAGCCTCCAGGATCACTTAAGACTAGCGCTCCAATTGCACTACCTCCTCTTACTACA
CCTTGCGTTTCTTCTTTGGGTCGACCTTTCTCTTCTTTTTAGGGTCCACCTTCCGCTTTTTCTTGGGGTC
TGCTGCGGCCTTGTACAGCTCGTCCATGCCGAGAGTGATCCCGGCGGCGGTCACGAACTCCAGCAGGACC
ATGTGATCGCGCTTCTCGTTGGGGTCTTTGCTCAGGGCGGACTGGGTGCTCAGGTAGTGGTTGTCGGGCA
GCAGCACGGGGCCGTCGCCGATGGGGGTGTTCTGCTGGTAGTGGTCGGCGAGCTGCACGCTGCCGTCCTC
GATGTTGTGGCGGATCTTGAAGTTCACCTTGATGCCGTTCTTCTGCTTGTCGGCCATGATATAGACGTTG
TGGCTGTTGTAGTTGTACTCCAGCTTGTGCCCCAGGATGTTGCCGTCCTCCTTGAAGTCGATGCCCTTCA
GCTCGATGCGGTTCACCAGGGTGTCGCCCTCGAACTTCACCTCGGCGCGGGTCTTGTAGTTGCCGTCGTC
CTTGAAGAAGATGGTGCGCTCCTGGACGTAGCCTTCGGGCATGGCGGACTTGAAGAAGTCGTGCTGCTTC
ATGTGGTCGGGGTAGCGGCTGAAGCACTGCACGCCGTAGGTCAGGGTGGTCACGAGGGTGGGCCAGGGCA
CGGGCAGCTTGCCGGTGGTGCAGATGAACTTCAGGGTCAGCTTGCCGTAGGTGGCATCGCCCTCGCCCTC
GCCGGACACGCTGAACTTGTGGCCGTTTACGTCGCCGTCCAGCTCGACCAGGATGGGCACCACCCCGGTG
AACAGCTCCTCGCCCTTGCTCACCATGGTCCTAGGACGATCTCTATCACTGATAGGGAGATCTCTATCAC
TGATAGGGAGAGCTCTGCTTATATAGACCTCCCACCGTACACGCCTACCGCCCATTTGCGTCAATGGGGC
GGAGTTGTTACGACATTTTGGAAAGTCCCGTTGATTTTGGTGCCAAAACAAACTCCCATTGACGTCAATG
GGGTGGAGACTTGGAAATCCCCGTGAGTCAAACCGCTATCCACGCCCATTGATGTACTGCCAAAACCGCA
TCACCATGGTAATAGCGATGACTAATACGTAGATGTACTGCCAAGTAGGAAAGTCCCATAAGGTCATGTA
CTGGGCATAATGCCAGGCGGGCCATTTACCGTCATTGACGTCAATAGGGGGCGTACTTGGCATATGATAC
ACTTGATGTACTCTAGAAAATGTCGTAACAACTCCGCCCCATTGACGCAAATGGGCGGTAGGCGTGTACG
GTGGGAGGTCTATATAAGCAGAGCTCTCCCTATCAGTGATAGAGATCTCCCTATCAGTGATAGAGATCGT
CAAGCTTGGTACCGAGCTCGGATCCGAAAACCTGTACTTCCAAGGAACCGGTGGTCACCTGTACAATCGA
TCCTGCAGGAGCTAGCGAGAATTTGTATTTTCAGGGTGATATCGATTACAAGGATGACGACGATAAGTAG
CTCGAGGTTTAAACCCGCTGATCAGCCTCGACTGTGCCTTCTAGTTGCCAGCCATCTGTTGTTTGCCCCT
CCCCCGTGCCTTCCTTGACCCTGGAAGGTGCCACTCCCACTGTCCTTTCCTAATAAAATGAGGAAATTGT
ATCGCATTGTCTGAGTAGGTGTCATTCTATTCTGGGGGGTGGGGTGGGGCAGGACAGCAAGGGGGAGGAT
TGGGAAGACAATAGCAGGCATGCTGGGGATGCGGTGGGCTCTATGGCTTCTGAGGCGGAAAGAACCAGCT
GGGGCTCTAGGGGGTATCCCC
[124 nt withheld, positions 2822-2945]
C
[91 nt withheld, positions 2947-3037]
AGGGTGATGGTTCACGTACCTAGAAGTTCCTATTCCGAAGTTCCTATTCTCTAGAAAGTATAGGAACTTC
CTTGGCCAAAAAGCCTGAACTCACCGCGACGTCTGTCGAGAAGTTTCTGATCGAAAAGTTCGACAGCGTC
TCCGACCTGATGCAGCTCTCGGAGGGCGAAGAATCTCGTGCTTTCAGCTTCGATGTAGGAGGGCGTGGAT
ATGTCCTGCGGGTAAATAGCTGCGCCGATGGTTTCTACAAAGATCGTTATGTTTATCGGCACTTTGCATC
GGCCGCGCTCCCGATTCCGGAAGTGCTTGACATTGGGGAATTCAGCGAGAGCCTGACCTATTGCATCTCC
CGCCGTGCACAGGGTGTCACGTTGCAAGACCTGCCTGAAACCGAACTGCCCGCTGTTCTGCAGCCGGTCG
CGGAGGCCATGGATGCGATCGCTGCGGCCGATCTTAGCCAGACGAGCGGGTTCGGCCCATTCGGACCGCA
AGGAATCGGTCAATACACTACATGGCGTGATTTCATATGCGCGATTGCTGATCCCCATGTGTATCACTGG
CAAACTGTGATGGACGACACCGTCAGTGCGTCCGTCGCGCAGGCTCTCGATGAGCTGATGCTTTGGGCCG
AGGACTGCCCCGAAGTCCGGCACCTCGTGCACGCGGATTTCGGCTCCAACAATGTCCTGACGGACAATGG
CCGCATAACAGCGGTCATTGACTGGAGCGAGGCGATGTTCGGGGATTCCCAATACGAGGTCGCCAACATC
TTCTTCTGGAGGCCGTGGTTGGCTTGTATGGAGCAGCAGACGCGCTACTTCGAGCGGAGGCATCCGGAGC
TTGCAGGATCGCCGCGGCTCCGGGCGTATATGCTCCGCATTGGTCTTGACCAACTCTATCAGAGCTTGGT
TGACGGCAATTTCGATGATGCAGCTTGGGCGCAGGGTCGATGCGACGCAATCGTCCGATCCGGAGCCGGG
ACTGTCGGGCGTACACAAATCGCCCGCAGAAGCGCGGCCGTCTGGACCGATGGCTGTGTAGAAGTACTCG
CCGATAGTGGAAACCGACGCCCCAGCACTCGTCCGAGGGCAAAGGAATAGCACGTACTACGAGATTTCGA
TTCCACCGCCGCCTTCTATGAAAGGTTGGGCTTCGGAATCGTTTTCCGGGACGCCGGCTGGATGATCCTC
CAGCGCGGGGATCTCATGCTGGAGTTCTTCGCCCACCCCAACTTGTTTATTGCAGCTTATAATGGTTACA
AATAAAGCAATAGCATCACAAATTTCACAAATAAAGCATTTTTTTCACTGCATTCTAGTTGTGGTTTGTC
CAAACTCATCAATGTATCTTATCATGTCTGTATACCGTCGACCTCTAGCTAGAGCTTGGCGTAATCATGG
TCATAGCTGTTTCCTGTGTGAAATTGTTATCCGCTCACAATTCCACACAACATACGAGCCGGAAGCATAA
AGTGTAAAGCCTGGGGTGCCTAATGAGTGAGCTAACTCACATTAATTGCGTTGCGCTCACTGCCCGCTTT
CCAGTCGGGAAACCTGTCGTGCCAGCTGCATTAATGAATCGGCCAACGCGCGGGGAGAGGCGGTTTGCGT
ATTGGGCGCTCTTCCGCTTCCTCGCTCACTGACTCGCTGCGCTCGGTCGTTCGGCTGCGGCGAGCGGTAT
CAGCTCACTCAAAGGCGGTAATACGGTTATCCACAGAATCAGGGGATAACGCAGGAAAGAACATGTGAGC
AAAAGGCCAGCAAAAGGCCAGGAACCGTAAAAAGGCCGCGTTGCTGGCGTTTTTCCATAGGCTCCGCCCC
CCTGACGAGCATCACAAAAATCGACGCTCAAGTCAGAGGTGGCGAAACCCGACAGGACTATAAAGATACC
AGGCGTTTCCCCCTGGAAGCTCCCTCGTGCGCTCTCCTGTTCCGACCCTGCCGCTTACCGGATACCTGTC
CGCCTTTCTCCCTTCGGGAAGCGTGGCGCTTTCTCATAGCTCACGCTGTAGGTATCTCAGTTCGGTGTAG
GTCGTTCGCTCCAAGCTGGGCTGTGTGCACGAACCCCCCGTTCAGCCCGACCGCTGCGCCTTATCCGGTA
ACTATCGTCTTGAGTCCAACCCGGTAAGACACGACTTATCGCCACTGGCAGCAGCCACTGGTAACAGGAT
TAGCAGAGCGAGGTATGTAGGCGGTGCTACAGAGTTCTTGAAGTGGTGGCCTAACTACGGCTACACTAGA
AGAACAGTATTTGGTATCTGCGCTCTGCTGAAGCCAGTTACCTTCGGAAAAAGAGTTGGTAGCTCTTGAT
CCGGCAAACAAACCACCGCTGGTAGCGGTGGTTTTTTTGTTTGCAAGCAGCAGATTACGCGCAGAAAAAA
AGGATCTCAAGAAGATCCTTTGATCTTTTCTACGGGGTCTGACGCTCAGTGGAACGAAAACTCACGTTAA
GGGATTTTGGTCATGAGATTATCAAAAAGGATCTTCACCTAGATCCTTTTAAATTAAAAATGAAGTTTTA
AATCAATCTAAAGTATATATGAGTAAACTTGGTCTGACAGTTACCAATGCTTAATCAGTGAGGCACCTAT
CTCAGCGATCTGTCTATTTCGTTCATCCATAGTTGCCTGACTCCCCGTCGTGTAGATAACTACGATACGG
GAGGGCTTACCATCTGGCCCCAGTGCTGCAATGATACCGCGAGACCCACGCTCACCGGCTCCAGATTTAT
CAGCAATAAACCAGCCAGCCGGAAGGGCCGAGCGCAGAAGTGGTCCTGCAACTTTATCCGCCTCCATCCA
GTCTATTAATTGTTGCCGGGAAGCTAGAGTAAGTAGTTCGCCAGTTAATAGTTTGCGCAACGTTGTTGCC
ATTGCTACAGGCATCGTGGTGTCACGCTCGTCGTTTGGTATGGCTTCATTCAGCTCCGGTTCCCAACGAT
CAAGGCGAGTTACATGATCCCCCATGTTGTGCAAAAAAGCGGTTAGCTCCTTCGGTCCTCCGATCGTTGT
CAGAAGTAAGTTGGCCGCAGTGTTATCACTCATGGTTATGGCAGCACTGCATAATTCTCTTACTGTCATG
CCATCCGTAAGATGCTTTTCTGTGACTGGTGAGTACTCAACCAAGTCATTCTGAGAATAGTGTATGCGGC
GACCGAGTTGCTCTTGCCCGGCGTCAATACGGGATAATACCGCGCCACATAGCAGAACTTTAAAAGTGCT
CATCATTGGAAAACGTTCTTCGGGGCGAAAACTCTCAAGGATCTTACCGCTGTTGAGATCCAGTTCGATG
TAACCCACTCGTGCACCCAACTGATCTTCAGCATCTTTTACTTTCACCAGCGTTTCTGGGTGAGCAAAAA
CAGGAAGGCAAAATGCCGCAAAAAAGGGAATAAGGGCGACACGGAAATGTTGAATACTCATACTCTTCCT
TTTTCAATATTATTGAAGCATTTATCAGGGTTATTGTCTCATGAGCGGATACATATTTGAATGTATTTAG
AAAAATAAACAAATAGGGGTTCCGCGCACATTTCCCCGAAAAGTGCCACCTGACGTCGACGGA
Features (pLannotate 1.2.2; 34 found; start..end, strand, type, name):
     12..246     +  promoter       SV40 promoter (fragment): SV40 enhancer and early promoter
    325..341     +  polyA_signal   bGH poly(A) signal (fragment): bovine growth hormone polyadenylation signal
    432..480     -  polyA_signal   HSV TK poly(A) signal: herpes simplex virus thymidine kinase polyadenylation signal (Cole and Stacy, 1985)
    596..637     -  ncRNA          3' miR-155: sequence downstream of the precursor of mouse miR-155 microRNA (Uva et al., 2013) miRNA
    701..727     -  ncRNA          5' miR-155: sequence upstream of the precursor of mouse miR-155 microRNA (Uva et al., 2013) miRNA
    734..775     -  ncRNA          3' miR-155: sequence downstream of the precursor of mouse miR-155 microRNA (Uva et al., 2013) miRNA
    839..865     -  ncRNA          5' miR-155: sequence upstream of the precursor of mouse miR-155 microRNA (Uva et al., 2013) miRNA
    872..913     -  ncRNA          3' miR-155: sequence downstream of the precursor of mouse miR-155 microRNA (Uva et al., 2013) miRNA
    977..1003    -  ncRNA          5' miR-155: sequence upstream of the precursor of mouse miR-155 microRNA (Uva et al., 2013) miRNA
   1074..1090    -  CDS            SV40 NLS (fragment): nuclear localization signal of SV40 (simian virus 40) large T antigen
   1130..1846    -  CDS            EGFP: EGFP is a basic (constitutively fluorescent) green fluorescent protein published in 1996, derived from Aequorea victoria. It is reported to be a rapidly-maturing weak dimer with moderate acid sensitivity.
   1859..1878    -  promoter       PLtetO-1 promoter (fragment): modified phage lambda PL promoter with tet operator sites (Lutz and Bujard, 1997)
   1880..1899    -  promoter       PLtetO-1 promoter (fragment): modified phage lambda PL promoter with tet operator sites (Lutz and Bujard, 1997)
   1901..2104    -  promoter       CMV promoter: human cytomegalovirus (CMV) immediate early promoter
   2105..2252    -  enhancer       CMV enhancer (fragment): human cytomegalovirus immediate early enhancer; contains an 18-bp deletion relative to the standard CMV enhancer
   2284..2335    +  promoter       CMVd2 promoter: truncated human cytomegalovirus (CMV) immediate early promoter that yields moderately reduced expression relative to the full-length promoter
   2337..2356    +  promoter       PLtetO-1 promoter (fragment): modified phage lambda PL promoter with tet operator sites (Lutz and Bujard, 1997)
   2358..2377    +  promoter       PLtetO-1 promoter (fragment): modified phage lambda PL promoter with tet operator sites (Lutz and Bujard, 1997)
   2406..2422    +  CDS            TEV site (fragment): tobacco etch virus (TEV) protease recognition and cleavage site
   2491..2517    +  CDS            3xFLAG (fragment): three tandem FLAG® epitope tags
   2552..2776    +  polyA_signal   bGH poly(A) signal: bovine growth hormone polyadenylation signal
   2780..2801    +  promoter       SV40 promoter (fragment): SV40 enhancer and early promoter
   2822..3055    +  rep_origin     f1 ori (fragment) (sequence partly withheld): f1 bacteriophage origin of replication; arrow indicates direction of (+) strand synthesis
   3060..3107    +  protein_bind   FRT: FLP-mediated recombination occurs in the 8-bp core sequence TCTAGAAA (Turan and Bode, 2011). FLP recombinase from the Saccharomyces cerevisiae 2μ plasmid
   3115..4137    +  CDS            HygR: aminoglycoside phosphotransferase from E. coli; aph(4)-Ia; confers resistance to hygromycin
   4147..4272    +  CDS            ble (fragment): BLE_KLEPN - Experimental evidence at protein level: Swiss-Prot protein existence level 1. Binding protein with a strong affinity to the bleomycin family of antibiotics. Binds to CL990; an antimitotic-antibiotic compound. From Klebsiella pneumoniae.
   4267..4388    +  polyA_signal   SV40 poly(A) signal: SV40 polyadenylation signal
   4461..4477    -  protein_bind   lac operator: The lac repressor binds to the lac operator to inhibit transcription in E. coli. This inhibition can be relieved by adding lactose or isopropyl-β-D-thiogalactopyranoside (IPTG). lac repressor encoded by lacI
   4485..4515    -  promoter       lac promoter: promoter for the E. coli lac operon
   4530..4551    -  protein_bind   CAP binding site: CAP binding activates transcription in the presence of cAMP. E. coli catabolite activator protein
   4564..4656    -  CDS            lacI (fragment): lac repressor; lacI; The lac repressor binds to the lac operator to inhibit transcription in E. coli. This inhibition can be relieved by adding lactose or isopropyl-β-D-thiogalactopyranoside (IPTG).
   4839..5427    -  rep_origin     ori: high-copy-number ColE1/pMB1/pBR322/pUC origin of replication
   5598..6458    -  CDS            AmpR: β-lactamase; bla; confers resistance to ampicillin, carbenicillin, and related antibiotics
   6459..6563    -  promoter       AmpR promoter: bla
