[The description below was written by a language model from this plasmid's Addgene catalogue record and pLannotate feature annotations shown in this document.]
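Description:
pKK-RNAi-nucEGFPmiR-TEV-FLAG is an empty mammalian expression and RNAi backbone of about 6.6 kb from the pKK-RNAi series. It derives from the BI-16 plasmid, which was itself built on pcDNA5/FRT/TO. In E. coli it is maintained at high copy through a ColE1/pUC-type origin with ampicillin selection. For mammalian work it carries an FRT site placed directly upstream of a hygromycin resistance coding sequence that has no annotated promoter of its own. This is the usual Flp-In arrangement, in which FLP-mediated integration into a genomic FRT landing site activates the marker and allows selection of isogenic stable lines.

The payload is organised around a tetracycline-responsive bidirectional CMV promoter, annotated as two divergent CMV promoter elements, each followed by tet operator repeats. One arm drives EGFP fused to SV40 large T antigen nuclear localisation signals (three repeats according to the depositor). EGFP is followed on the same transcript by three tandem miR-155-based miRNA scaffolds and an HSV TK polyadenylation signal. Nuclear green fluorescence therefore marks the cells that are expressing the miRNAs. The other arm leads into the cloning position for a gene of interest, followed in frame by a TEV protease site and a C-terminal FLAG tag, and ends in a bGH polyadenylation signal. No insert is present, and the record does not state what the miRNA hairpins in the empty vector target.

The intended use is knockdown-and-rescue. miRNAs designed against an endogenous gene are co-expressed with an exogenous, silently mutated and therefore miRNA-insensitive allele. The native protein is thereby replaced by a tagged wild-type or variant form under inducible control. The sequencing-derived and depositor sequence records show the same feature layout.
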