Addgene plasmid #105811: pKK-RNAi-nucEGFPmiR-TEV-FLAG
Purpose: (Empty Backbone) Functional studies using RNAi; rescue experiments; substituting protein for its different form. miRNA cassette with nuclear EGFP expression marker; your protein of interest with C-terminal FLAG.
Depositing lab: Andrzej Dziembowski. Depositing organization: Polish Academy of Sciences, Institute of Biochemistry and Biophysics. Publication: Versatile approach for functional analysis of human proteins and efficient stable cell line generation using FLP-mediated recombination system. Szczesny RJ, Kowalska K, Klosowska-Kosicka K, Chlebowski A, Owczarek EP, Warkocki Z, Kulinski TM, Adamska D, Affek K, Jedroszkowiak A, Kotrys AV, Tomecki R, Krawczyk PS, Borowski LS, Dziembowski A. PLoS One. 2018 Mar 28;13(3):e0194887. doi: 10.1371/journal.pone.0194887. eCollection 2018. PubMed 29590189.
Backbone
  Vector backbone: BI-16 (constructed based on pcDNA5/FRT/TO from Invitrogen)
  Backbone manufacturer: Sammarco & Grabczyk (PMID: 16212928)
  Vector type: Mammalian Expression, RNAi ; Flp-In competent
  Selectable markers: Hygromycin
  Tag / fusion protein: TEV-FLAG (C terminal on backbone)
Growth in bacteria
  Bacterial resistance: Ampicillin, 100 μg/mL
  Growth temperature: 37°C
  Growth strain: DH5alpha
  Copy number: High Copy
Gene/Insert
  Gene/Insert name: None
  Tag / fusion protein: TEV-FLAG (C terminal on backbone)
Terms and licenses: Academic/Nonprofit Terms; Industry Terms: Not Available to Industry
Depositor comments: This vector is a member of the pKK-RNAi series which belongs to the pKK vector family. It enables concomitant expression of two genes: 1) a cassette encoding miRNAs that target the gene of interest, and 2) an allele of the gene of interest with the protein coding sequence harbouring silent mutations that make the mRNA insensitive to the miRNAs. As a result, the endogenous alleles of the gene of interest are silenced, whereas the exogenous copy is expressed. Furthermore, the miRNAs are cotranscriptionally expressed with a fluorescent protein reporter so that analysis can be narrowed down to cells that express miRNA, provided that applied assay can distinguish cells expressing reporter. The reporter of miRNA expression has 3 repeats of the nuclear localisation signal of SV40 large T antigen, thus, it localizes to nucleus. This vector is a derivate of the BI16 plasmid (PMID: 16212928) and is suitable for stable cell line generation using the Flp-In system. Transcription of cloned DNA is driven by a tetracycline responsive bidirectional CMV promoter (see Szczesny RJ et al. for detailed description and protocols; bioRxiv, doi: https://doi.org/10.1101/160101)
How to cite: pKK-RNAi-nucEGFPmiR-TEV-FLAG was a gift from Andrzej Dziembowski (Addgene plasmid # 105811 ; http://n2t.net/addgene:105811 ; RRID:Addgene_105811)
