>Addgene plasmid #105811 | pKK-RNAi-nucEGFPmiR-TEV-FLAG | addgene partial sequence | sequence record 204855 | TK-pA-R 5'-ttgtctccttccgtgtttca-3'
CTCTAGATCACTAGATATGACGCGTGCGGCCGCAGATCTGGGCCATTTGTTCCATGTGAGTGCTAGTAAC
AGGCCTTGTGTCCTGAAATGTACTGCGTGGAGACGTCAGTCAGTGGCCAAAACGTCTCCACGCGCAGTAC
ATTTCAGCATACAGCCTTCAGCAAGCCTCCAGGATCTGGGCCATTTGTTCCATGTGAGTGCTAGTAACAG
GCCTTGTGTCCTGAAATGTACTGCGTGGAGACGTCAGTCAGTGGCCAAAACGTCTCCACGCGCAGTACAT
TTCAGCATACAGCCTTCAGCAAGCCTCCAGGATCTGGGCCATTTGTTCCATGTGAGTGCTAGTAACAGGC
CTTGTGTCCTGAAATGTACTGCGTGGAGACGTCAGTCAGTGGCCAAAACGTCTCCACGCGCAGTACATTT
CAGCATACAGCCTTCAGCAAGCCTCCAGGATCACTTAAGACTAGCGCTCCAATTGCACTACCTCCTCTTA
CTACACCTTGCGTTTCTTCTTTGGGTCGACCTTTCTCTTCTTTTTAGGGTCCACCTTCCGCTTTTTCTTG
GGGTCTGCTGCGGCCTTGTACAGCTCGTCCATGCCGAGAGTGATCCCGGCGGCGGTCACGAACTCCAGCA
GGACCATGTGATCGCGCTTCTCGTTGGGGTCTTTGCTC
